>Addgene plasmid #70228 | pHRm-GFP(1-10)-VP64-NLS | addgene full sequence | sequence record 240745 | Addgene NGS Result
TGGAAGGGCTAATTCACTCCCAAAGAAGACAAGATATCCTTGATCTGTGGATCTACCACACACAAGGCTA
CTTCCCTGATTAGCAGAACTACACACCAGGGCCAGGGGTCAGATATCCACTGACCTTTGGATGGTGCTAC
AAGCTAGTACCAGTTGAGCCAGATAAGGTAGAAGAGGCCAATAAAGGAGAGAACACCAGCTTGTTACACC
CTGTGAGCCTGCATGGGATGGATGACCCGGAGAGAGAAGTGTTAGAGTGGAGGTTTGACAGCCGCCTAGC
ATTTCATCACGTGGCCCGAGAGCTGCATCCGGAGTACTTCAAGAACTGCTGATATCGAGCTTGCTACAAG
GGACTTTCCGCTGGGGACTTTCCAGGGAGGCGTGGCCTGGGCGGGACTGGGGAGTGGCGAGCCCTCAGAT
CCTGCATATAAGCAGCTGCTTTTTGCCTGTACTGGGTCTCTCTGGTTAGACCAGATCTGAGCCTGGGAGC
TCTCTGGCTAACTAGGGAACCCACTGCTTAAGCCTCAATAAAGCTTGCCTTGAGTGCTTCAAGTAGTGTG
TGCCCGTCTGTTGTGTGACTCTGGTAACTAGAGATCCCTCAGACCCTTTTAGTCAGTGTGGAAAATCTCT
AGCAGTGGCGCCCGAACAGGGACTTGAAAGCGAAAGGGAAACCAGAGGAGCTCTCTCGACGCAGGACTCG
GCTTGCTGAAGCGCGCACGGCAAGAGGCGAGGGGCGGCGACTGGTGAGTACGCCAAAAATTTTGACTAGC
GGAGGCTAGAAGGAGAGAGATGGGTGCGAGAGCGTCAGTATTAAGCGGGGGAGAATTAGATCGCGATGGG
AAAAAATTCGGTTAAGGCCAGGGGGAAAGAAAAAATATAAATTAAAACATATAGTATGGGCAAGCAGGGA
GCTAGAACGATTCGCAGTTAATCCTGGCCTGTTAGAAACATCAGAAGGCTGTAGACAAATACTGGGACAG
CTACAACCATCCCTTCAGACAGGATCAGAAGAACTTAGATCATTATATAATACAGTAGCAACCCTCTATT
GTGTGCATCAAAGGATAGAGATAAAAGACACCAAGGAAGCTTTAGACAAGATAGAGGAAGAGCAAAACAA
AAGTAAGACCACCGCACAGCAAGCGGCCGGCCGCTGATCTTCAGACCTGGAGGAGGAGATATGAGGGACA
ATTGGAGAAGTGAATTATATAAATATAAAGTAGTAAAAATTGAACCATTAGGAGTAGCACCCACCAAGGC
AAAGAGAAGAGTGGTGCAGAGAGAAAAAAGAGCAGTGGGAATAGGAGCTTTGTTCCTTGGGTTCTTGGGA
GCAGCAGGAAGCACTATGGGCGCAGCGTCAATGACGCTGACGGTACAGGCCAGACAATTATTGTCTGGTA
TAGTGCAGCAGCAGAACAATTTGCTGAGGGCTATTGAGGCGCAACAGCATCTGTTGCAACTCACAGTCTG
GGGCATCAAGCAGCTCCAGGCAAGAATCCTGGCTGTGGAAAGATACCTAAAGGATCAACAGCTCCTGGGG
ATTTGGGGTTGCTCTGGAAAACTCATTTGCACCACTGCTGTGCCTTGGAATGCTAGTTGGAGTAATAAAT
CTCTGGAACAGATTTGGAATCACACGACCTGGATGGAGTGGGACAGAGAAATTAACAATTACACAAGCTT
AATACACTCCTTAATTGAAGAATCGCAAAACCAGCAAGAAAAGAATGAACAAGAATTATTGGAATTAGAT
AAATGGGCAAGTTTGTGGAATTGGTTTAACATAACAAATTGGCTGTGGTATATAAAATTATTCATAATGA
TAGTAGGAGGCTTGGTAGGTTTAAGAATAGTTTTTGCTGTACTTTCTATAGTGAATAGAGTTAGGCAGGG
ATATTCACCATTATCGTTTCAGACCCACCTCCCAACCCCGAGGGGACCCGACAGGCCCGAAGGAATAGAA
GAAGAAGGTGGAGAGAGAGACAGAGACAGATCCATTCGATTAGTGAACGGATCTCGACGGTATCGCCAAA
TGGCAGTATTCATCCACAATTTTAAAAGAAAAGGGGGGATTGGGGGGTACAGTGCAGGGGAAAGAATAGT
AGACATAATAGCAACAGACATACAAACTAAAGAATTACAAAAACAAATTACAAAAATTCAAAATTTTCGG
GTTTATTACAGGGACAGCAGAGATCCAGTTTGGATCGATAAGCTTGATATCGAATTCCTGCAGCCCCGAT
AAAATAAAAGATTTTATTTAGTCTCCAGAAAAAGGGGGGAATGAAAGACCCCACCTGTAGGTTTGGCAAG
CTAGCTGCAGTAACGCCATTTTGCAAGGCATGGAAAAATACCAAACCAAGAATAGAGAAGTTCAGATCAA
GGGCGGGTACATGAAAATAGCTAACGTTGGGCCAAACAGGATATCTGCGGTGAGCAGTTTCGGCCCCGGC
CCGGGGCCAAGAACAGATGGTCACCGCAGTTTCGGCCCCGGCCCGAGGCCAAGAACAGATGGTCCCCAGA
TATGGCCCAACCCTCAGCAGTTTCTTAAGACCCATCAGATGTTTCCAGGCTCCCCCAAGGACCTGAAATG
ACCCTGCGCCTTATTTGAATTAACCAATCAGCCTGCTTCTCGCTTCTGTTCGCGCGCTTCTGCTTCCCGA
GCTCTATAAAAGAGCTCACAACCCCTCACTCGGCGCGCCAGTCCTCCGACAGACTGAGTCGCCCGGGGGG
GATCTGGAGCTCTCGAGAATTCTCACGCGTCTGCAGGATATCAAGCTTGCGGTACCGCGGGCCCGGGATC
CGCCACCATGTCCAAAGGAGAAGAACTGTTTACCGGTGTTGTGCCAATTTTGGTTGAACTCGATGGTGAT
GTCAACGGACATAAGTTCTCAGTGAGAGGCGAAGGAGAAGGTGACGCCACCATTGGAAAATTGACTCTTA
AATTCATCTGTACTACTGGTAAACTTCCTGTACCATGGCCGACTCTCGTAACAACGCTTACGTACGGAGT
TCAGTGCTTTTCGAGATACCCAGACCATATGAAAAGACATGACTTTTTTAAGTCGGCTATGCCTGAAGGT
TACGTGCAAGAAAGAACAATTTCGTTCAAAGATGATGGAAAATATAAAACTAGAGCAGTTGTTAAATTTG
AAGGAGATACTTTGGTTAACCGCATTGAACTGAAAGGAACAGATTTTAAAGAAGATGGTAATATTCTTGG
ACACAAACTCGAATACAATTTTAATAGTCATAACGTATACATCACTGCTGATAAGCAAAAGAACGGAATT
AAAGCGAATTTCACAGTACGCCATAATGTAGAAGATGGCAGTGTTCAACTTGCCGACCATTACCAACAAA
ACACCCCTATTGGAGACGGTCCGGTACTTCTTCCTGATAATCACTACCTCTCAACACAAACAGTCCTGAG
CAAAGATCCAAATGAAAAAGGTTTAAACGGTAGTGATGCTTTAGACGATTTTGACTTAGATATGCTTGGT
TCAGACGCGTTAGACGACTTCGACCTAGACATGTTAGGCTCAGATGCATTGGACGACTTCGATTTAGATA
TGTTGGGCTCCGATGCCCTAGATGACTTTGATCTAGATATGCTAGGTAGTACTAGTGGTGGCGGCGGAAG
TCCCAAGAAGAAGCGCAAGGTGTAAGCGGCCGCGACTCTAGAGTCGACCTGCAGGCATGCAAGCTTGATA
TCAAGCTTATCGATAATCAACCTCTGGATTACAAAATTTGTGAAAGATTGACTGGTATTCTTAACTATGT
TGCTCCTTTTACGCTATGTGGATACGCTGCTTTAATGCCTTTGTATCATGCTATTGCTTCCCGTATGGCT
TTCATTTTCTCCTCCTTGTATAAATCCTGGTTGCTGTCTCTTTATGAGGAGTTGTGGCCCGTTGTCAGGC
AACGTGGCGTGGTGTGCACTGTGTTTGCTGACGCAACCCCCACTGGTTGGGGCATTGCCACCACCTGTCA
GCTCCTTTCCGGGACTTTCGCTTTCCCCCTCCCTATTGCCACGGCGGAACTCATCGCCGCCTGCCTTGCC
CGCTGCTGGACAGGGGCTCGGCTGTTGGGCACTGACAATTCCGTGGTGTTGTCGGGGAAATCATCGTCCT
TTCCTTGGCTGCTCGCCTGTGTTGCCACCTGGATTCTGCGCGGGACGTCCTTCTGCTACGTCCCTTCGGC
CCTCAATCCAGCGGACCTTCCTTCCCGCGGCCTGCTGCCGGCTCTGCGGCCTCTTCCGCGTCTTCGCCTT
CGCCCTCAGACGAGTCGGATCTCCCTTTGGGCCGCCTCCCCGCATCGATACCGTCGACCTCGAGGGAATT
AATTCGAGCTCGGTACCTTTAAGACCAATGACTTACAAGGCAGCTGTAGATCTTAGCCACTTTTTAAAAG
AAAAGGGGGGACTGGAAGGGCTAATTCACTCCCAACGAAGACAAGATCTGCTTTTTGCTTGTACTGGGTC
TCTCTGGTTAGACCAGATCTGAGCCTGGGAGCTCTCTGGCTAACTAGGGAACCCACTGCTTAAGCCTCAA
TAAAGCTTGCCTTGAGTGCTTCAAGTAGTGTGTGCCCGTCTGTTGTGTGACTCTGGTAACTAGAGATCCC
TCAGACCCTTTTAGTCAGTGTGGAAAATCTCTAGCAGCATCTAGAATTAATTCCGTGTATTCTATAGTGT
CACCTAAATCGTATGTGTATGATACATAAGGTTATGTATTAATTGTAGCCGCGTTCTAACGACAATATGT
ACAAGCCTAATTGTGTAGCATCTGGCTTACTGAAGCAGACCCTATCATCTCTCTCGTAAACTGCCGTCAG
AGTCGGTTTGGTTGGACGAACCTTCTGAGTTTCTGGTAACGCCGTCCCGCACCCGGAAATGGTCAGCGAA
CCAATCAGCAGGGTCATCGCTAGCCAGATCCTCTACGCCGGACGCATCGTGGCCGGCATCACCGGCGCCA
CAGGTGCGGTTGCTGGCGCCTATATCGCCGACATCACCGATGGGGAAGATCGGGCTCGCCACTTCGGGCT
CATGAGCGCTTGTTTCGGCGTGGGTATGGTGGCAGGCCCCGTGGCCGGGGGACTGTTGGGCGCCATCTCC
TTGCATGCACCATTCCTTGCGGCGGCGGTGCTCAACGGCCTCAACCTACTACTGGGCTGCTTCCTAATGC
AGGAGTCGCATAAGGGAGAGCGTCGAATGGTGCACTCTCAGTACAATCTGCTCTGATGCCGCATAGTTAA
GCCAGCCCCGACACCCGCCAACACCCGCTGACGCGCCCTGACGGGCTTGTCTGCTCCCGGCATCCGCTTA
CAGACAAGCTGTGACCGTCTCCGGGAGCTGCATGTGTCAGAGGTTTTCACCGTCATCACCGAAACGCGCG
AGACGAAAGGGCCTCGTGATACGCCTATTTTTATAGGTTAATGTCATGATAATAATGGTTTCTTAGACGT
CAGGTGGCACTTTTCGGGGAAATGTGCGCGGAACCCCTATTTGTTTATTTTTCTAAATACATTCAAATAT
GTATCCGCTCATGAGACAATAACCCTGATAAATGCTTCAATAATATTGAAAAAGGAAGAGTATGAGTATT
CAACATTTCCGTGTCGCCCTTATTCCCTTTTTTGCGGCATTTTGCCTTCCTGTTTTTGCTCACCCAGAAA
CGCTGGTGAAAGTAAAAGATGCTGAAGATCAGTTGGGTGCACGAGTGGGTTACATCGAACTGGATCTCAA
CAGCGGTAAGATCCTTGAGAGTTTTCGCCCCGAAGAACGTTTTCCAATGATGAGCACTTTTAAAGTTCTG
CTATGTGGCGCGGTATTATCCCGTATTGACGCCGGGCAAGAGCAACTCGGTCGCCGCATACACTATTCTC
AGAATGACTTGGTTGAGTACTCACCAGTCACAGAAAAGCATCTTACGGATGGCATGACAGTAAGAGAATT
ATGCAGTGCTGCCATAACCATGAGTGATAACACTGCGGCCAACTTACTTCTGACAACGATCGGAGGACCG
AAGGAGCTAACCGCTTTTTTGCACAACATGGGGGATCATGTAACTCGCCTTGATCGTTGGGAACCGGAGC
TGAATGAAGCCATACCAAACGACGAGCGTGACACCACGATGCCTGTAGCAATGGCAACAACGTTGCGCAA
ACTATTAACTGGCGAACTACTTACTCTAGCTTCCCGGCAACAATTAATAGACTGGATGGAGGCGGATAAA
GTTGCAGGACCACTTCTGCGCTCGGCCCTTCCGGCTGGCTGGTTTATTGCTGATAAATCTGGAGCCGGTG
AGCGTGGGTCTCGCGGTATCATTGCAGCACTGGGGCCAGATGGTAAGCCCTCCCGTATCGTAGTTATCTA
CACGACGGGGAGTCAGGCAACTATGGATGAACGAAATAGACAGATCGCTGAGATAGGTGCCTCACTGATT
AAGCATTGGTAACTGTCAGACCAAGTTTACTCATATATACTTTAGATTGATTTAAAACTTCATTTTTAAT
TTAAAAGGATCTAGGTGAAGATCCTTTTTGATAATCTCATGACCAAAATCCCTTAACGTGAGTTTTCGTT
CCACTGAGCGTCAGACCCCGTAGAAAAGATCAAAGGATCTTCTTGAGATCCTTTTTTTCTGCGCGTAATC
TGCTGCTTGCAAACAAAAAAACCACCGCTACCAGCGGTGGTTTGTTTGCCGGATCAAGAGCTACCAACTC
TTTTTCCGAAGGTAACTGGCTTCAGCAGAGCGCAGATACCAAATACTGTTCTTCTAGTGTAGCCGTAGTT
AGGCCACCACTTCAAGAACTCTGTAGCACCGCCTACATACCTCGCTCTGCTAATCCTGTTACCAGTGGCT
GCTGCCAGTGGCGATAAGTCGTGTCTTACCGGGTTGGACTCAAGACGATAGTTACCGGATAAGGCGCAGC
GGTCGGGCTGAACGGGGGGTTCGTGCACACAGCCCAGCTTGGAGCGAACGACCTACACCGAACTGAGATA
CCTACAGCGTGAGCTATGAGAAAGCGCCACGCTTCCCGAAGGGAGAAAGGCGGACAGGTATCCGGTAAGC
GGCAGGGTCGGAACAGGAGAGCGCACGAGGGAGCTTCCAGGGGGAAACGCCTGGTATCTTTATAGTCCTG
TCGGGTTTCGCCACCTCTGACTTGAGCGTCGATTTTTGTGATGCTCGTCAGGGGGGCGGAGCCTATGGAA
AAACGCCAGCAACGCGGCCTTTTTACGGTTCCTGGCCTTTTGCTGGCCTTTTGCTCACATGTTCTTTCCT
GCGTTATCCCCTGATTCTGTGGATAACCGTATTACCGCCTTTGAGTGAGCTGATACCGCTCGCCGCAGCC
GAACGACCGAGCGCAGCGAGTCAGTGAGCGAGGAAGCGGAAGAGCGCCCAATACGCAAACCGCCTCTCCC
CGCGCGTTGGCCGATTCATTAATGCAGCTGTGGAATGTGTGTCAGTTAGGGTGTGGAAAGTCCCCAGGCT
CCCCAGCAGGCAGAAGTATGCAAAGCATGCATCTCAATTAGTCAGCAACCAGGTGTGGAAAGTCCCCAGG
CTCCCCAGCAGGCAGAAGTATGCAAAGCATGCATCTCAATTAGTCAGCAACCATAGTCCCGCCCCTAACT
CCGCCCATCCCGCCCCTAACTCCGCCCAGTTCCGCCCATTCTCCGCCCCATGGCTGACTAATTTTTTTTA
TTTATGCAGAGGCCGAGGCCGCCTCGGCCTCTGAGCTATTCCAGAAGTAGTGAGGAGGCTTTTTTGGAGG
CCTAGGCTTTTGCAAAAAGCTTGGACACAAGACAGGCTTGCGAGATATGTTTGAGAATACCACTTTATCC
CGCGTCAGGGAGAGGCAGTGCGTAAAAAGACGCGGACTCATGTGAAATACTGGTTTTTAGTGCGCCAGAT
CTCTATAATCTCGCGCAACCTATTTTCCCCTCGAACACTTTTTAAGCCGTAGATAAACAGGCTGGGACAC
TTCACATGAGCGAAAAATACATCGTCACCTGGGACATGTTGCAGATCCATGCACGTAAACTCGCAAGCCG
ACTGATGCCTTCTGAACAATGGAAAGGCATTATTGCCGTAAGCCGTGGCGGTCTGTACCGGGTGCGTTAC
TGGCGCGTGAACTGGGTATTCGTCATGTCGATACCGTTTGTATTTCCAGCTACGATCACGACAACCAGCG
CGAGCTTAAAGTGCTGAAACGCGCAGAAGGCGATGGCGAAGGCTTCATCGTTATTGATGACCTGGTGGAT
ACCGGTGGTACTGCGGTTGCGATTCGTGAAATGTATCCAAAAGCGCACTTTGTCACCATCTTCGCAAAAC
CGGCTGGTCGTCCGCTGGTTGATGACTATGTTGTTGATATCCCGCAAGATACCTGGATTGAACAGCCGTG
GGATATGGGCGTCGTATTCGTCCCGCCAATCTCCGGTCGCTAATCTTTTCAACGCCTGGCACTGCCGGGC
GTTGTTCTTTTTAACTTCAGGCGGGTTACAATAGTTTCCAGTAAGTATTCTGGAGGCTGCATCCATGACA
CAGGCAAACCTGAGCGAAACCCTGTTCAAACCCCGCTTTAAACATCCTGAAACCTCGACGCTAGTCCGCC
GCTTTAATCACGGCGCACAACCGCCTGTGCAGTCGGCCCTTGATGGTAAAACCATCCCTCACTGGTATCG
CATGATTAACCGTCTGATGTGGATCTGGCGCGGCATTGACCCACGCGAAATCCTCGACGTCCAGGCACGT
ATTGTGATGAGCGATGCCGAACGTACCGACGATGATTTATACGATACGGTGATTGGCTACCGTGGCGGCA
ACTGGATTTATGAGTGGGCCCCGGATCTTTGTGAAGGAACCTTACTTCTGTGGTGTGACATAATTGGACA
AACTACCTACAGAGATTTAAAGCTCTAAGGTAAATATAAAATTTTTAAGTGTATAATGTGTTAAACTACT
GATTCTAATTGTTTGTGTATTTTAGATTCCAACCTATGGAACTGATGAATGGGAGCAGTGGTGGAATGCC
TTTAATGAGGAAAACCTGTTTTGCTCAGAAGAAATGCCATCTAGTGATGATGAGGCTACTGCTGACTCTC
AACATTCTACTCCTCCAAAAAAGAAGAGAAAGGTAGAAGACCCCAAGGACTTTCCTTCAGAATTGCTAAG
TTTTTTGAGTCATGCTGTGTTTAGTAATAGAACTCTTGCTTGCTTTGCTATTTACACCACAAAGGAAAAA
GCTGCACTGCTATACAAGAAAATTATGGAAAAATATTCTGTAACCTTTATAAGTAGGCATAACAGTTATA
ATCATAACATACTGTTTTTTCTTACTCCACACAGGCATAGAGTGTCTGCTATTAATAACTATGCTCAAAA
ATTGTGTACCTTTAGCTTTTTAATTTGTAAAGGGGTTAATAAGGAATATTTGATGTATAGTGCCTTGACT
AGAGATCATAATCAGCCATACCACATTTGTAGAGGTTTTACTTGCTTTAAAAAACCTCCCACACCTCCCC
CTGAACCTGAAACATAAAATGAATGCAATTGTTGTTGTTAACTTGTTTATTGCAGCTTATAATGGTTACA
AATAAAGCAATAGCATCACAAATTTCACAAATAAAGCATTTTTTTCACTGCATTCTAGTTGTGGTTTGTC
CAAACTCATCAATGTATCTTATCATGTCTGGATCAACTGGATAACTCAAGCTAACCAAAATCATCCCAAA
CTTCCCACCCCATACCCTATTACCACTGCCAATTACCTGTGGTTTCATTTACTCTAAACCTGTGATTCCT
CTGAATTATTTTCATTTTAAAGAAATTGTATTTGTTAAATATGTACTACAAACTTAGTAGT
Features (pLannotate 1.2.2; 35 found; start..end, strand, type, name):
    377..634     +  LTR            5' LTR (truncated): truncated 5' long terminal repeat (LTR) from HIV-1
    681..806     +  misc_feature   HIV-1 Ψ: packaging signal of human immunodeficiency virus type 1
    790..1128    +  CDS            HIV-1 gag (fragment): gag protein from human immunodeficiency virus 1; gag
   1303..1536    +  misc_feature   RRE: The Rev response element (RRE) of HIV-1 allows for Rev-dependent mRNA export from the nucleus to the cytoplasm.
   1913..2013    +  CDS            Rev (fragment): human immunodeficiency virus 1 (HIV-1) Rev protein; rev; enhances nuclear export of unspliced and incompletely spliced viral mRNAs
   2050..2167    +  misc_feature   cPPT/CTS: central polypurine tract and central termination sequence of HIV-1
   2204..2236    -  misc_feature   MCS (fragment): pBluescript multiple cloning site
   2320..2727    +  promoter       SFFV promoter: spleen focus-forming virus long terminal repeat (LTR) promoter
   2780..2801    +  misc_feature   MCS (fragment): multiple cloning site
   2808..3449    +  CDS            GFP(1-10): fragment of superfolder GFP consisting of the first 10 β-strands associates with GFP11, the 11th β-strand, to reconstitute fluorescent GFP (Cabantous et al., 2005; Kamiyama et al., 2016)
   3474..3496    +  CDS            VP48 (fragment): 3 tandem repeats of the minimal activation domain of herpes simplex virus VP16 (Cheng et al., 2013)
   3676..3706    +  misc_feature   MCS (fragment): pUC18/19 multiple cloning site
   3707..3725    +  misc_feature   MCS (fragment): pBluescript multiple cloning site
   3725..4313    +  misc_feature   WPRE: woodchuck hepatitis virus posttranscriptional regulatory element
   4314..4336    +  misc_feature   MCS (fragment): pBluescript multiple cloning site
   4353..4421    +  CDS            nef (fragment): NEF_HV1Z2 - Experimental evidence at protein level: Swiss-Prot protein existence level 1. Extracellular Nef protein targets CD4(+) T-lymphocytes for apoptosis by interacting with CXCR4 surface receptors. From Human immunodeficiency virus type 1 group M subtype D (isolate Z2/CDC-Z34) (HIV-1).
   4423..4656    +  LTR            3' LTR (ΔU3): self-inactivating 3' long terminal repeat (LTR) from HIV-1
   4681..4699    -  promoter       SP6 promoter: promoter for bacteriophage SP6 RNA polymerase
   4927..5206    +  CDS            TcR (fragment): tetracycline efflux protein; tet; confers resistance to tetracycline
   5207..5255    -  misc_feature   bom (fragment): basis of mobility region from pBR322
   5357..5392    -  CDS            rop (fragment): Rop protein, which maintains plasmids at low copy number; rop
   5487..5591    +  promoter       AmpR promoter: bla
   5592..6452    +  CDS            AmpR: β-lactamase; bla; confers resistance to ampicillin, carbenicillin, and related antibiotics
   6623..7211    +  rep_origin     ori: high-copy-number ColE1/pMB1/pBR322/pUC origin of replication
   7394..7450    +  CDS            lacI (fragment): lac repressor; lacI; The lac repressor binds to the lac operator to inhibit transcription in E. coli. This inhibition can be relieved by adding lactose or isopropyl-β-D-thiogalactopyranoside (IPTG).
   7457..7786    +  promoter       SV40 promoter: SV40 enhancer and early promoter
   7986..8105    +  CDS            gpt (fragment): XGPT_ECOLI - Also known as gpp, gxu. Experimental evidence at protein level: Swiss-Prot protein existence level 1. Purine salvage pathway enzyme that catalyzes the transfer of the ribosyl-5-phosphate group from 5-phospho-alpha-D-ribose 1- diphosphate (PRPP) to the N9 position of the 6-oxopurines guanine and xanthine to form the corresponding ribonucleotides GMP (guanosine 5'- monophosphate) and XMP (xanthosine 5'-monophosphate), with the release of PPi. To a lesser extent, also acts on hypoxanthine (PubMed:9100006, PubMed:3886014). Does not ribophosphorylate adenine (PubMed:3886014). From Esch
   8105..8440    +  CDS            gpt (fragment): XGPT_ECOLI - Also known as gpp, gxu. Experimental evidence at protein level: Swiss-Prot protein existence level 1. Purine salvage pathway enzyme that catalyzes the transfer of the ribosyl-5-phosphate group from 5-phospho-alpha-D-ribose 1- diphosphate (PRPP) to the N9 position of the 6-oxopurines guanine and xanthine to form the corresponding ribonucleotides GMP (guanosine 5'- monophosphate) and XMP (xanthosine 5'-monophosphate), with the release of PPi. To a lesser extent, also acts on hypoxanthine (PubMed:9100006, PubMed:3886014). Does not ribophosphorylate adenine (PubMed:3886014). From Esch
   8535..8840    +  CDS            frsA (fragment): FRSA_ECOLI - Also known as yafA. Experimental evidence at protein level: Swiss-Prot protein existence level 1. Catalyzes the hydrolysis of esters (PubMed:15808744). Displays esterase activity toward pNP-butyrate (PubMed:15808744). May stimulate mixed-acid fermentation by acting as a fermentation/respiration switch that down-regulates respiration and up- regulates fermentation rates (PubMed:15169777). From Escherichia coli (strain K12).
   8844..8918    +  CDS            small t antigen (fragment): SV40 (simian virus 40) small t antigen
   8920..8985    +  intron         small t intron: SV40 (simian virus 40) small t antigen intron
   9115..9135    +  CDS            SV40 NLS: nuclear localization signal of SV40 (simian virus 40) large T antigen
   9454..9537    +  CDS            large T antigen (fragment): large T antigen from SV40 (simian virus 40)
   9560..9694    +  polyA_signal   SV40 poly(A) signal: SV40 polyadenylation signal
   9861..329     +  CDS            nef (fragment) (across the origin): NEF_HV1BR - Experimental evidence at protein level: Swiss-Prot protein existence level 1. Extracellular Nef protein targets CD4(+) T-lymphocytes for apoptosis by interacting with CXCR4 surface receptors (PubMed:14990729). From Human immunodeficiency virus type 1 group M subtype B (isolate BRU/LAI) (HIV-1).
