[The description below was written by a language model from this plasmid's Addgene catalogue record and pLannotate feature annotations shown in this document.]
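Description:
pHRm-GFP(1-10)-VP64-NLS is a 9,861 bp HIV-1-derived lentiviral transfer plasmid for expression in mammalian cells, built on the pHRm backbone. It is propagated in E. coli through a high-copy ColE1/pUC-type origin and selected with ampicillin via the β-lactamase gene. The viral portion has the usual arrangement for a self-inactivating vector. A truncated 5' LTR is followed by the Ψ packaging signal with a gag fragment, the Rev response element for Rev-dependent export of the genomic RNA, and the cPPT/CTS element. A ΔU3 3' LTR closes the transfer cassette and disables LTR promoter activity after integration. The remaining backbone carries leftover pieces of older vectors, including fragments of the tetracycline resistance, rop and bom regions. There is also an SV40 promoter followed by gpt fragments, SV40 small t intron sequences and an SV40 polyadenylation signal. Because gpt is annotated only as fragments, the record does not establish it as a working mammalian selection marker.

The payload is an 858 bp open reading frame driven by the spleen focus-forming virus (SFFV) LTR promoter and followed by a WPRE, which enhances transcript stability and expression. It encodes GFP(1-10), the first ten β-strands of superfolder GFP, fused to the VP64 transcriptional activation domain and a nuclear localization signal. The automated annotation picks up only a short VP16-repeat match after GFP(1-10) and does not separately mark the insert's NLS, so the fusion's composition rests on the catalogue entry. GFP(1-10) is non-fluorescent until it binds the short GFP11 strand. This construct can therefore bring a nuclear activator to GFP11-tagged proteins while reconstituting fluorescence, consistent with its origin in work on split fluorescent protein tagging. The specific intended application is not stated in the record.
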