Addgene plasmid #70228: pHRm-GFP(1-10)-VP64-NLS
Purpose: Expresses GFP(1-10)-VP64-NLS in mammalian cells
Depositing lab: Bo Huang. Depositing organization: University of California, San Francisco (UCSF). Publication: Versatile protein tagging in cells with split fluorescent protein. Kamiyama D, Sekine S, Barsi-Rhyne B, Hu J, Chen B, Gilbert LA, Ishikawa H, Leonetti MD, Marshall WF, Weissman JS, Huang B. Nat Commun. 2016 Mar 18;7:11046. doi: 10.1038/ncomms11046. PubMed 26988139.
Backbone
  Vector backbone: pHRm
  Backbone size w/o insert (bp): 9000
  Total vector size (bp): 9861
  Vector type: Mammalian Expression, Lentiviral
Growth in bacteria
  Bacterial resistance: Ampicillin, 100 μg/mL
  Growth temperature: 37°C
  Growth strain: DH5alpha
  Copy number: High Copy
Gene/Insert
  Gene/Insert name: GFP(1-10)-VP64-NLS
  Insert size (bp): 858
Terms and licenses: Academic/Nonprofit Terms; Industry Terms: Not Available to Industry
How to cite: pHRm-GFP(1-10)-VP64-NLS was a gift from Bo Huang (Addgene plasmid # 70228 ; http://n2t.net/addgene:70228 ; RRID:Addgene_70228)
