>Addgene plasmid #70228 | pHRm-GFP(1-10)-VP64-NLS | depositor partial sequence | sequence record 127374 | GFP(1-10)-VP64-NLS
ATGTCCAAAGGAGAAGAACTGTTTACCGGTGTTGTGCCAATTTTGGTTGAACTCGATGGTGATGTCAACG
GACATAAGTTCTCAGTGAGAGGCGAAGGAGAAGGTGACGCCACCATTGGAAAATTGACTCTTAAATTCAT
CTGTACTACTGGTAAACTTCCTGTACCATGGCCGACTCTCGTAACAACGCTTACGTACGGAGTTCAGTGC
TTTTCGAGATACCCAGACCATATGAAAAGACATGACTTTTTTAAGTCGGCTATGCCTGAAGGTTACGTGC
AAGAAAGAACAATTTCGTTCAAAGATGATGGAAAATATAAAACTAGAGCAGTTGTTAAATTTGAAGGAGA
TACTTTGGTTAACCGCATTGAACTGAAAGGAACAGATTTTAAAGAAGATGGTAATATTCTTGGACACAAA
CTCGAATACAATTTTAATAGTCATAACGTATACATCACTGCTGATAAGCAAAAGAACGGAATTAAAGCGA
ATTTCACAGTACGCCATAATGTAGAAGATGGCAGTGTTCAACTTGCCGACCATTACCAACAAAACACCCC
TATTGGAGACGGTCCGGTACTTCTTCCTGATAATCACTACCTCTCAACACAAACAGTCCTGAGCAAAGAT
CCAAATGAAAAAGGTTTAAACGGTAGTGATGCTTTAGACGATTTTGACTTAGATATGCTTGGTTCAGACG
CGTTAGACGACTTCGACCTAGACATGTTAGGCTCAGATGCATTGGACGACTTCGATTTAGATATGTTGGG
CTCCGATGCCCTAGATGACTTTGATCTAGATATGCTAGGTAGTACTAGTGGTGGCGGCGGAAGTCCCAAG
AAGAAGCGCAAGGTGTAA
