>Addgene plasmid #70228 | pHRm-GFP(1-10)-VP64-NLS | addgene partial sequence | sequence record 129955 | GFP(1-10)-F 5'-ACGGAGTTCAGTGCTTTTCG-3'
TGACTTTTTTAAGTCGGCTATGCCTGAAGGTTACGTGCAAGAAAGAACAATTTCGTTCAAAGATGATGGA
AAATATAAAACTAGAGCAGTTGTTAAATTTGAAGGAGATACTTTGGTTAACCGCATTGAACTGAAAGGAA
CAGATTTTAAAGAAGATGGTAATATTCTTGGACACAAACTCGAATACAATTTTAATAGTCATAACGTATA
CATCACTGCTGATAAGCAAAAGAACGGAATTAAAGCGAATTTCACAGTACGCCATAATGTAGAAGATGGC
AGTGTTCAACTTGCCGACCATTACCAACAAAACACCCCTATTGGAGACGGTCCGGTACTTCTTCCTGATA
ATCACTACCTCTCAACACAAACAGTCCTGAGCAAAGATCCAAATGAAAAAGGTTTAAACGGTAGTGATGC
TTTAGACGATTTTGACTTAGATATGCTTGGTTCAGACGCGTTAGACGACTTCGACCTAGACATGTTAGGC
TCAGATGCATTGGACGACTTCGATTTAGATATGTTGGGCTCCGATGCCCTAGATGACTTTGATCTAGATA
TGCTAGGTAGTACTAGTGGTGGCGGCGGAAGTCCCAAGAAGAAGCGCAAGGTGTAAGCGGCCGCGACTCT
AGAGTCGACCTGCAGGCATGCAAGCTTGATATCAAGCTTATCGATAATCAACCTCTGGATTACAAAATTT
GTGAAAGATTGACTGGTATTCTTAACTATGTTGCTCCTTTTACGCTATGTGGATACGCTGCTTTAATGCC
TTTGTATCATGCTATTGCTTCCCGTATGGCTTTCATTTTCTCCTCCTTGTATAAATCCTGGTTGCTGTCT
CTTTATGAGGAGTTGTGGCCCGTTGTCAGGCAACGTGGCGTGGTGTGCACTGTGTTTGCTGACGCAAC
