>Addgene plasmid #70228 | pHRm-GFP(1-10)-VP64-NLS | addgene partial sequence | sequence record 129956 | GFP(1-10)-R 5'-CGAAAAGCACTGAACTCCGT-3'
GGCCATGGTACAGGAAGTTTACCAGTAGTACAGATGAATTTAAGAGTCAATTTTCCAATGGTGGCGTCAC
CTTCTCCTTCGCCTCTCACTGAGAACTTATGTCCGTTGACATCACCATCGAGTTCAACCAAAATTGGCAC
AACACCGGTAAACAGTTCTTCTCCTTTGGACATGGTGGCGGATCCCGGGCCCGCGGTACCGCAAGCTTGA
TATCCTGCAGACGCGTGAGAATTCTCGAGAGCTCCAGATCCCCCCCGGGCGACTCAGTCTGTCGGAGGAC
TGGCGCGCCGAGTGAGGGGTTGTGAGCTCTTTTATAGAGCTCGGGAAGCAGAAGCGCGCGAACAGAAGCG
AGAAGCAGGCTGATTGGTTAATTCAAATAAGGCGCAGGGTCATTTCAGGTCCTTGGGGGAGCCTGGAAAC
ATCTGATGGGTCTTAAGAAACTGCTGAGGGTTGGGCCATATCTGGGGACCATCTGTTCTTGGCCTCGGGC
CGGGGCCGAAACTGCGGTGACCATCTGTTCTTGGCCCCGGGCCGGGGCCGAAACTGCTCACCGCAGATAT
CCTGTTTGGCCCAACGTTAGCTATTTTCATGTACCCGCCCTTGATCTGAACTTCTCTATTCTTGGTTTGG
TATTTTTCCATGCCTTGCAAAATGGCGTTACTGCAGCTAGCTTGCCAAACCTACAGGTGGGGTCTTTCAT
TCCCCCCTTTTTCTGGAGACTAAATAAAATCTTTTATTTTATCGGGGCTGCAGGAATTCGATATCAAGCT
TATCGATCCAAACTGGATCTCTGCTGTCCC
